Addgene plasmid #89190: pHES820
Purpose: Expresses YFP under control of GAL1 promoter.
Depositing lab: Hana El-Samad. Depositing organization: University of California, San Francisco (UCSF). Publication: Robust Synthetic Circuits for Two-Dimensional Control of Gene Expression in Yeast. Aranda-Diaz A, Mace K, Zuleta I, Harrigan P, El-Samad H. ACS Synth Biol. 2016 Dec 27. doi: 10.1021/acssynbio.6b00251. PubMed 27930885.
Backbone
  Vector backbone: pNH604
  Backbone size w/o insert (bp): 6559
  Total vector size (bp): 7950
  Vector type: Yeast Expression
  Selectable markers: TRP1
Growth in bacteria
  Bacterial resistance: Ampicillin, 100 μg/mL
  Growth temperature: 37°C
  Growth strain: DH5alpha
  Copy number: Unknown
Gene/Insert
  Gene/Insert name: pGAL1-YFP
  Species: S. cerevisiae (budding yeast), Synthetic
  Insert size (bp): 1391
  Promoter: GAL1
  Cloning method: Restriction Enzyme; 5′ cloning site PspOMI (not destroyed); 3′ cloning site BamHI (not destroyed)
  Sequencing primers: 5′ AACTAATCAGCGGTACCGGG; 3′ CGCACTCACGTAAACACTTAATC
Terms and licenses: Academic/Nonprofit Terms; Industry Terms: Not Available to Industry
How to cite: pHES820 was a gift from Hana El-Samad (Addgene plasmid # 89190 ; http://n2t.net/addgene:89190 ; RRID:Addgene_89190)
