[The description below was written by a language model from this plasmid's Addgene catalogue record and pLannotate feature annotations shown in this document.]
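Description:
pHES820 is a yeast expression plasmid built on the pNH604 backbone that places a yellow fluorescent protein reporter under control of the galactose-inducible GAL1 promoter. In E. coli it is propagated through a high-copy ColE1/pUC-type origin with ampicillin selection (AmpR, β-lactamase under its own promoter), and it retains pBluescript-style remnants such as an f1 origin, lac promoter/operator, lacZα fragment and flanking T3 and T7 promoters. No yeast replication origin (2μ or CEN/ARS) is annotated. Instead, the table shows a complete TRP1 coding sequence matching the Candida glabrata orthologue, flanked at a distance by fragments of the S. cerevisiae TRP1 promoter and TRP1 coding region. This arrangement is consistent with an integrating vector in which the S. cerevisiae fragments serve as homology arms for the TRP1 locus, although the record does not state this explicitly. Selection in yeast is by tryptophan prototrophy.

The payload is a roughly 1.4 kb pGAL1-YFP cassette cloned between PspOMI and BamHI sites. The annotation identifies the promoter as the divergent GAL1,10 regulatory region, which is activated by Gal4, and it lies directly upstream of a reporter open reading frame. The annotation tool labels that frame as yeast-enhanced GFP, which is expected for a YFP variant differing from GFP by only a few residues; the catalogue entry calls it YFP. No terminator is annotated downstream. Small URA3, rop, bom and histone H3-like fragments appear to be backbone remnants or homology hits. The depositor sequence (7,950 nt) and the repository's sequencing result (7,906 nt) give the same feature set in the same order, differing slightly in length. The plasmid serves as a fluorescent readout of GAL1 promoter activity, in the context of synthetic circuits for controlling yeast gene expression.
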