Features (pLannotate 1.2.2; 24 found; start..end, strand, type, name):
    280..433     +  promoter       TRP1 promoter (fragment): S. cerevisiae TRP1
    427..705     +  CDS            HHT1 (fragment): H3_KLULA - Experimental evidence at protein level: Swiss-Prot protein existence level 1. Core component of nucleosome. Nucleosomes wrap and compact DNA into chromatin, limiting DNA accessibility to the cellular machineries which require DNA as a template. Histones thereby play a central role in transcription regulation, DNA repair, DNA replication and chromosomal stability. DNA accessibility is regulated via a complex set of post-translational modifications of histones, also called histone code, and nucleosome remodeling. From Kluyveromyces lactis (strain ATCC 8585 / CBS 2359 / DSM 70799 / NBR
   1066..1716    +  CDS            TRP1: TRPF_CANGA - Protein inferred from homology: Swiss-Prot protein existence level 3. From Candida glabrata (strain ATCC 2001 / CBS 138 / JCM 3761 / NBRC 0622 / NRRL Y-65) (Yeast) (Torulopsis glabrata).
   1958..2610    +  promoter       GAL1,10 promoter: GAL1 and GAL10 genes of S. cerevisiae; divergent inducible promoter, regulated by Gal4
   2621..3337    +  CDS            yeGFP: yeast-enhanced green fluorescent protein codons optimized for translation in S. cerevisiae and C. albicans
   3338..3355    -  misc_feature   MCS (fragment): pBluescript multiple cloning site
   3381..3405    -  misc_feature   MCS (fragment): pBluescript multiple cloning site
   4101..4453    +  CDS            TRP1 (fragment): phosphoribosylanthranilate isomerase, required for tryptophan biosynthesis; S. cerevisiae TRP1; yeast auxotrophic marker
   4498..4516    -  promoter       T7 promoter: promoter for bacteriophage T7 RNA polymerase
   4519..4676    +  CDS            lacZα (fragment): LacZα fragment of β-galactosidase; lacZ fragment
   4680..5108    +  rep_origin     f1 ori (sequence partly withheld): f1 bacteriophage origin of replication; arrow indicates direction of (+) strand synthesis
   5136..5187    -  misc_feature   bom (fragment): basis of mobility region from pBR322
   5243..5335    -  CDS            URA3 (fragment): PYRF_YEAST - Experimental evidence at protein level: Swiss-Prot protein existence level 1. From Saccharomyces cerevisiae (strain ATCC 204508 / S288c) (Baker's yeast).
   5335..5467    -  promoter       URA3 promoter (fragment): S. cerevisiae URA3
   5475..5524    -  misc_feature   bom (fragment): basis of mobility region from pBR322
   5626..5661    -  CDS            rop (fragment): Rop protein, which maintains plasmids at low copy number; rop
   5773..5877    +  promoter       AmpR promoter: bla
   5878..6738    +  CDS            AmpR: β-lactamase; bla; confers resistance to ampicillin, carbenicillin, and related antibiotics
   6909..7497    +  rep_origin     ori: high-copy-number ColE1/pMB1/pBR322/pUC origin of replication
   7680..7772    +  CDS            lacI (fragment): lac repressor; lacI; The lac repressor binds to the lac operator to inhibit transcription in E. coli. This inhibition can be relieved by adding lactose or isopropyl-β-D-thiogalactopyranoside (IPTG).
   7785..7806    +  protein_bind   CAP binding site: CAP binding activates transcription in the presence of cAMP. E. coli catabolite activator protein
   7821..7851    +  promoter       lac promoter: promoter for the E. coli lac operon
   7859..7875    +  protein_bind   lac operator: The lac repressor binds to the lac operator to inhibit transcription in E. coli. This inhibition can be relieved by adding lactose or isopropyl-β-D-thiogalactopyranoside (IPTG). lac repressor encoded by lacI
   7920..7938    +  promoter       T3 promoter: promoter for bacteriophage T3 RNA polymerase
>Addgene plasmid #89190 | pHES820 | depositor full sequence | sequence record 172831 | Whole plasmid
GGCCGGCCATTTAAATGTTTAAACGGCCACGCTGGCCATATTTCTACCAATCTCTCAACACTGAGTAATG
GTAGTTATAAGAAAGAGACCGAGTTAGGGACAGTTAGAGGCGGTGGAGATATTCCTTATGGCATGTCTGG
CGATGATAAAACTTTTCAAACGGCAGCCCCGATCTAAAAGAGCTGACAGGGAAATGGTCAGAAAAAGAAA
CGTGCACCCGCCCGTCTGGACGCGCCGCTCACCCGCACGGCAGAGACCAATCAGTAAAAATCAACGGTTA
ACGACATTACTATATATATAATATAGGAAGCATTTAATAGAACAGCATCGTAATATATGTGTACTTTGCA
GTTATGACGCCAGATGGCAGTAGTGGAAGATATTCTTTATTGAAAAATAGCTTGTCACCTTACGTACAAT
CTTGATCCGGAGCCCGTCGCTTTGAGAGAAATCAGAAGATTCCAAAAGTCTACTGAACTTTTGATCAGAA
AGTTGCCTTTCCAAAGACTAGTCAGAGAAATCGCCCAAGATTTCAAGACCGATCTAAGATTCCAATCCTC
TGCCATCGGTGCTCTACAGGAATCCGTTGAAGCTTACTTGGTCTCTTTGTTCGAAGACACCAACTTGGCC
GCTATCCACGCTAAGCGTGTTACCATCCAAAAGAAGGATATCAAGTTGGCTAGAAGATTGAGAGGTGAAA
GATCCTAAGCACACAGGGATTGTTGTACAATTACTTTTTATGATTTTAGATACACACAAATCTTTTCTAC
GATTACCTTTCATTTATTTTCGTTTCATGTTTTATTAATCATTCTTTTTGTATATTTCACATCGGGTGGG
GTTTTTATATTAAATTTTAATAACATAATCTTTTAAAGTTTCTACTTTCTATCCTGTATATTATTTCCAT
ATCTATATCTATATTTTCAAGCTTGTTCACATCCTTATCGGAATTGTTCCAGCGTTTTTGTACAGAAAAT
GATGTTATGGTAACGAGCTATATCAGACCTACTAGTCTTATAGAGCTGTACAGAGTCTTGGAAACATAAC
CAACACACCAACAAGATGTCATTTGATTCGTTACTCGACAAGAATGATAAGCTGGTAAAAGTTTGCGGGA
TTCAAACCGTCGAGGCTGCCGAAACTGCGCTTCAAGCAGGCGCTGATTTGATAGGGATCATATGTGTCCC
CAACAGGAAGCGGACTATCGAGAGCGCTGTGGCTCGTGAAATATCCAAATTGATTCACAAATCAGGTACT
ACAAAGCTGGTGGGGGTGTTCAGGAATCAATCTGTTGAGGACGTACATCGGCTTTCTGAGGAATATGACC
TTGACATAATCCAATTACATGGTGATGAATCATGGCCAGAGTACTATAACGTCATTAAGAAACCAATAAT
CAAAAGAGTCATATTCCCTAGAGATGTCGATGTTGTAACACAAGTGTGTCAAAGAAAACCCTTGGTATGT
CTACCATTGTTCGACTCCGAGGCAGGCGGTACAGGTGAAAAGCTGGACTGGTCCAGTATTTCCTCCTGGG
CAAGCGAACAGAATAACGTATTTTATATACTAGCGGGTGGACTAACTGCAGAAAACGTCATGGAGGCGGT
GGGGTTGCCTGGTGTAATTGGTGTTGACGTCTCAGGTGGTGTAGAGACTGACGGCGTCAAAGACAATGAC
AAGATAATTAAATATGTACAAAATGCAAAGAAACAATGAATTACGAAGAGAAGTCTCAATGAGGTTTTAC
AAACAATCCTATAATACATATATGCCACTTAGATATACTTTGAATACTGAATATACTGACTCATTATATT
CTTTAATTGTAGTTTCTCAAAAATATTCATACAGGTTAGCTATGAATTCATGCTATAATTTCCATTTTGT
TCATGTAAGATACACATAGGGATAAAATGTGATAACTAATCAGCGGTACCGGGCCCTTATATTGAATTTT
CAAAAATTCTTACTTTTTTTTTGGATGGACGCAAAGAAGTTTAATAATCATATTACATGGCATTACCACC
ATATACATATCCATATCTAATCTTACTTATATGTTGTGGAAATGTAAAGAGCCCCATTATCTTAGCCTAA
AAAAACCTTCTCTTTGGAACTTTCAGTAATACGCTTAACTGCTCATTGCTATATTGAAGTACGGATTAGA
AGCCGCCGAGCGGGCGACAGCCCTCCGACGGAAGACTCTCCTCCGTGCGTCCTCGTCTTCACCGGTCGCG
TTCCTGAAACGCAGATGTGCCTCGCGCCGCACTGCTCCGAACAATAAAGATTCTACAATACTAGCTTTTA
TGGTTATGAAGAGGAAAAATTGGCAGTAACCTGGCCCCACAAACCTTCAAATTAACGAATCAAATTAACA
ACCATAGGATGATAATGCGATTAGTTTTTTAGCCTTATTTCTGGGGTAATTAATCAGCGAAGCGATGATT
TTTGATCTATTAACAGATATATAAATGGAAAAGCTGCATAACCACTTTAACTAATACTTTCAACATTTTC
AGTTTGTATTACTTCTTATTCAAATGTCATAAAAGTATCAACAAAAAATTGTTAATATACCTCTATACTT
TAACGTCAAGGAGAAAAAACTATACTCGAGATGTCTAAAGGTGAAGAATTATTCACTGGTGTTGTCCCAA
TTTTGGTTGAATTAGATGGTGATGTTAATGGTCACAAATTTTCTGTCTCCGGTGAAGGTGAAGGTGATGC
TACTTACGGTAAATTGACCTTAAAATTGATTTGTACTACTGGTAAATTGCCAGTTCCATGGCCAACCTTA
GTCACTACTTTAGGTTATGGTTTGCAATGTTTTGCTAGATACCCAGATCATATGAAACAACATGACTTTT
TCAAGTCTGCCATGCCAGAAGGTTATGTTCAAGAAAGAACTATTTTTTTCAAAGATGACGGTAACTACAA
GACCAGAGCTGAAGTCAAGTTTGAAGGTGATACCTTAGTTAATAGAATCGAATTAAAAGGTATTGATTTT
AAAGAAGATGGTAACATTTTAGGTCACAAATTGGAATACAACTATAACTCTCACAATGTTTACATCACTG
CTGACAAACAAAAGAATGGTATCAAAGCTAACTTCAAAATTAGACACAACATTGAAGATGGTGGTGTTCA
ATTAGCTGACCATTATCAACAAAATACTCCAATTGGTGATGGTCCAGTCTTGTTACCAGACAACCATTAC
TTATCCTATCAATCTGCCTTATCCAAAGATCCAAACGAAAAGAGAGACCACATGGTCTTGTTAGAATTTG
TTACTGCTGCTGGTATTACCCATGGTATGGATGAATTGTACAAATAAGGATCCACTAGTTCTAGACACCT
GCAACATGCGTGAGTAAATAAGCGGCCGCCACCGCGGTGGAGCTCTAAGCAAATAGCTAAATTATATACG
AATTAATATTATGATTAAGTGTTTACGTGAGTGCGATATTTTTATTACTATCTTATACAGTTGTATATAC
TCTATAAAATGAGTTGTCTATTAATTAACGCGATGAATGCTTTCTGGGTTTACCTCTCCAACAACTCTAG
TTTACTTCTCAATACATTCAATTGTATTTGATTTGTCAATACTTCATCATTAATCAATTCTATAGTTTTG
TTTTTCTCGTTTATTTCCAAATTTAATGCATCAATTTTATTATTCAATTTGTCGTTGATTTTGGTTAATG
ATTTTATGGTTTGATCTCTGGCATTGATTGTTTGTGTTAGTTTTTCATTATTGATAATTAAATTATTTAA
GTTAGTTATCAACTCGGTGTTTTCAAGTTTCAAGTTTTCAATTTCTTTAGAGTTTATTAGATTTGTCAAA
GTTTCTGAATTGCTTGATTGGTCCTGTAGAAGAGTATTTGTTGTTGTGGATAATTGATTCAATTTTTGAG
ACAATTGCTGGAAGGCGTTGAAATATCTAGCATCAATCTCATGGTTTTTTTCCCGAGAGTCTCGTAGATT
CAATTGTTTTAATATATCTTGGGACCACTCTTGATTTGAACTCATGGAAATTAAACTGGGTGTTGTGTTG
TGGTGTAATGATTGTACCCCCTTTGCTTATAATTGTGTGGTTCCGATGCTGACTTACTGGGTATTATATG
TGTGCCCAATAGAAAGAGAACAATTGACCCGGTTATTGCAAGGAAAATTTCAAGTCTTGTAAAAGCATAT
AAAAATAGTTCAGGCACTCCGAAATACTTGGTTGGCGTGTTTCGTAATCAACCTAAGGAGGATGTTTTGG
CTCTGGTCAATGATTACGGCATTGATATCGTCCAACTGCATGGAGATGAGTCGTGGCGAGAATACCAAGA
GTTCCTCGGTTTGCCAGTTATTAAAAGACTCGTATTTCCAAAAGACTGCAACATACTACTCAGTGCAGCT
TCACAGAAACCTCATTCGTTTATTCCCTTGTTTGATTCAGAAGGCCGGCCATTTAAATGTTTAAACGGCC
ACGCTGGCCCAATTCGCCCTATAGTGAGTCGTATTACAATTCACTGGCCGTCGTTTTACAACGTCGTGAC
TGGGAAAACCCTGGCGTTACCCAACTTAATCGCCTTGCAGCACATCCCCCTTTCGCCAGCTGGCGTAATA
GCGAAGAGGCCCGCACCGATCGCCCTTCCCAACAGTTGCGCAGCCTGAATGGCGAATGG
[124 nt withheld, positions 4680-4803]
C
[91 nt withheld, positions 4805-4895]
A
[49 nt withheld, positions 4897-4945]
CCTTTGACGTTGGAGTCCACGTTCTTT
[37 nt withheld, positions 4973-5009]
ACCCTATCTCGGTCTATTCTTTTGATTTATAAGGGATTTTGCCGATTTCGGCCTATTGGTTAAAAAATGA
GCTGATTTAACAAAAATTTAACGCGAATTTTAACAAAATATTAACGCTTACAATTTCCTGATGCGGTATT
TTCTCCTTACGCATCTGTGCGGTATTTCACACCGCATAGGGTAATAACTGATATAATTAAATTGAAGCTC
TAATTTGTGAGTTTAGTATTAGGATCTCTACCCTTGGCGAAAAGTCCTCTGCCAACAATGATGATATCTG
ATCCACCACTTACAACTTCGTCGACGGTTCTGTACTGCTGACCCAATATGCGTATATATACCAATCTAAG
TCTGTGCTCCTTCCTTCGTTCTTCCTTCTGTTCGGAGATTACCGAATCAAAAAAATTTCAAGGAAACCGA
AATCAAAAAAAAGAATAAAAAAAAAATGATGAATTGAAAAGGTGGTATGGTGCACTCTCAGTACAATCTG
CTCTGATGCCGCATAGTTAAGCCAGCCCCGACACCCGCCAACACCCGCTGACGCGCCCTGACGGGCTTGT
CTGCTCCCGGCATCCGCTTACAGACAAGCTGTGACCGTCTCCGGGAGCTGCATGTGTCAGAGGTTTTCAC
CGTCATCACCGAAACGCGCGAGACGAAAGGGCCTCGTGATACGCCTATTTTTATAGGTTAATGTCATGAT
AATAATGGTTTCTTAGACGTCGGCGCGCCGAGGACGTCAGGTGGCACTTTTCGGGGAAATGTGCGCGGAA
CCCCTATTTGTTTATTTTTCTAAATACATTCAAATATGTATCCGCTCATGAGACAATAACCCTGATAAAT
GCTTCAATAATATTGAAAAAGGAAGAGTATGAGTATTCAACATTTCCGTGTCGCCCTTATTCCCTTTTTT
GCGGCATTTTGCCTTCCTGTTTTTGCTCACCCAGAAACGCTGGTGAAAGTAAAAGATGCTGAAGATCAGT
TGGGTGCACGAGTGGGTTACATCGAACTGGATCTCAACAGCGGTAAGATCCTTGAGAGTTTTCGCCCCGA
AGAACGTTTTCCAATGATGAGCACTTTTAAAGTTCTGCTATGTGGCGCGGTATTATCCCGTATTGACGCC
GGGCAAGAGCAACTCGGTCGCCGCATACACTATTCTCAGAATGACTTGGTTGAGTACTCACCAGTCACAG
AAAAGCATCTTACGGATGGCATGACAGTAAGAGAATTATGCAGTGCTGCCATAACCATGAGTGATAACAC
TGCGGCCAACTTACTTCTGACAACGATCGGAGGACCGAAGGAGCTAACCGCTTTTTTGCACAACATGGGG
GATCATGTAACTCGCCTTGATCGTTGGGAACCGGAGCTGAATGAAGCCATACCAAACGACGAGCGTGACA
CCACGATGCCTGTAGCAATGGCAACAACGTTGCGCAAACTATTAACTGGCGAACTACTTACTCTAGCTTC
CCGGCAACAATTAATAGACTGGATGGAGGCGGATAAAGTTGCAGGACCACTTCTGCGCTCGGCCCTTCCG
GCTGGCTGGTTTATTGCTGATAAATCTGGAGCCGGTGAGCGTGGGTCTCGCGGTATCATTGCAGCACTGG
GGCCAGATGGTAAGCCCTCCCGTATCGTAGTTATCTACACGACGGGGAGTCAGGCAACTATGGATGAACG
AAATAGACAGATCGCTGAGATAGGTGCCTCACTGATTAAGCATTGGTAACTGTCAGACCAAGTTTACTCA
TATATACTTTAGATTGATTTAAAACTTCATTTTTAATTTAAAAGGATCTAGGTGAAGATCCTTTTTGATA
ATCTCATGACCAAAATCCCTTAACGTGAGTTTTCGTTCCACTGAGCGTCAGACCCCGTAGAAAAGATCAA
AGGATCTTCTTGAGATCCTTTTTTTCTGCGCGTAATCTGCTGCTTGCAAACAAAAAAACCACCGCTACCA
GCGGTGGTTTGTTTGCCGGATCAAGAGCTACCAACTCTTTTTCCGAAGGTAACTGGCTTCAGCAGAGCGC
AGATACCAAATACTGTTCTTCTAGTGTAGCCGTAGTTAGGCCACCACTTCAAGAACTCTGTAGCACCGCC
TACATACCTCGCTCTGCTAATCCTGTTACCAGTGGCTGCTGCCAGTGGCGATAAGTCGTGTCTTACCGGG
TTGGACTCAAGACGATAGTTACCGGATAAGGCGCAGCGGTCGGGCTGAACGGGGGGTTCGTGCACACAGC
CCAGCTTGGAGCGAACGACCTACACCGAACTGAGATACCTACAGCGTGAGCTATGAGAAAGCGCCACGCT
TCCCGAAGGGAGAAAGGCGGACAGGTATCCGGTAAGCGGCAGGGTCGGAACAGGAGAGCGCACGAGGGAG
CTTCCAGGGGGAAACGCCTGGTATCTTTATAGTCCTGTCGGGTTTCGCCACCTCTGACTTGAGCGTCGAT
TTTTGTGATGCTCGTCAGGGGGGCGGAGCCTATGGAAAAACGCCAGCAACGCGGCCTTTTTACGGTTCCT
GGCCTTTTGCTGGCCTTTTGCTCACATGTTCTTTCCTGCGTTATCCCCTGATTCTGTGGATAACCGTATT
ACCGCCTTTGAGTGAGCTGATACCGCTCGCCGCAGCCGAACGACCGAGCGCAGCGAGTCAGTGAGCGAGG
AAGCGGAAGAGCGCCCAATACGCAAACCGCCTCTCCCCGCGCGTTGGCCGATTCATTAATGCAGCTGGCA
CGACAGGTTTCCCGACTGGAAAGCGGGCAGTGAGCGCAACGCAATTAATGTGAGTTAGCTCACTCATTAG
GCACCCCAGGCTTTACACTTTATGCTTCCGGCTCCTATGTTGTGTGGAATTGTGAGCGGATAACAATTTC
ACACAGGAAACAGCTATGACCATGATTACGCCAAGCTCGGAATTAACCCTCACTAAAGGGAACAAAAGCT
G
