Features (pLannotate 1.2.2; 24 found; start..end, strand, type, name):
      5..97      +  CDS            lacI (fragment): lac repressor; lacI; The lac repressor binds to the lac operator to inhibit transcription in E. coli. This inhibition can be relieved by adding lactose or isopropyl-β-D-thiogalactopyranoside (IPTG).
    110..131     +  protein_bind   CAP binding site: CAP binding activates transcription in the presence of cAMP. E. coli catabolite activator protein
    146..176     +  promoter       lac promoter: promoter for the E. coli lac operon
    184..200     +  protein_bind   lac operator: The lac repressor binds to the lac operator to inhibit transcription in E. coli. This inhibition can be relieved by adding lactose or isopropyl-β-D-thiogalactopyranoside (IPTG). lac repressor encoded by lacI
    245..263     +  promoter       T3 promoter: promoter for bacteriophage T3 RNA polymerase
    555..708     +  promoter       TRP1 promoter (fragment): S. cerevisiae TRP1
    702..980     +  CDS            HHT1 (fragment): H3_KLULA - Experimental evidence at protein level: Swiss-Prot protein existence level 1. Core component of nucleosome. Nucleosomes wrap and compact DNA into chromatin, limiting DNA accessibility to the cellular machineries which require DNA as a template. Histones thereby play a central role in transcription regulation, DNA repair, DNA replication and chromosomal stability. DNA accessibility is regulated via a complex set of post-translational modifications of histones, also called histone code, and nucleosome remodeling. From Kluyveromyces lactis (strain ATCC 8585 / CBS 2359 / DSM 70799 / NBR
   1341..1991    +  CDS            TRP1: TRPF_CANGA - Protein inferred from homology: Swiss-Prot protein existence level 3. From Candida glabrata (strain ATCC 2001 / CBS 138 / JCM 3761 / NBRC 0622 / NRRL Y-65) (Yeast) (Torulopsis glabrata).
   2222..2846    +  promoter       GAL1,10 promoter: GAL1 and GAL10 genes of S. cerevisiae; divergent inducible promoter, regulated by Gal4
   2859..3575    +  CDS            yeGFP: yeast-enhanced green fluorescent protein codons optimized for translation in S. cerevisiae and C. albicans
   3576..3593    -  misc_feature   MCS (fragment): pBluescript multiple cloning site
   3619..3643    -  misc_feature   MCS (fragment): pBluescript multiple cloning site
   4339..4691    +  CDS            TRP1 (fragment): phosphoribosylanthranilate isomerase, required for tryptophan biosynthesis; S. cerevisiae TRP1; yeast auxotrophic marker
   4729..4747    -  promoter       T7 promoter: promoter for bacteriophage T7 RNA polymerase
   4750..4907    +  CDS            lacZα (fragment): LacZα fragment of β-galactosidase; lacZ fragment
   4911..5339    +  rep_origin     f1 ori (sequence partly withheld): f1 bacteriophage origin of replication; arrow indicates direction of (+) strand synthesis
   5367..5418    -  misc_feature   bom (fragment): basis of mobility region from pBR322
   5474..5566    -  CDS            URA3 (fragment): PYRF_YEAST - Experimental evidence at protein level: Swiss-Prot protein existence level 1. From Saccharomyces cerevisiae (strain ATCC 204508 / S288c) (Baker's yeast).
   5566..5698    -  promoter       URA3 promoter (fragment): S. cerevisiae URA3
   5706..5755    -  misc_feature   bom (fragment): basis of mobility region from pBR322
   5857..5892    -  CDS            rop (fragment): Rop protein, which maintains plasmids at low copy number; rop
   6004..6108    +  promoter       AmpR promoter: bla
   6109..6969    +  CDS            AmpR: β-lactamase; bla; confers resistance to ampicillin, carbenicillin, and related antibiotics
   7140..7728    +  rep_origin     ori: high-copy-number ColE1/pMB1/pBR322/pUC origin of replication
>Addgene plasmid #89190 | pHES820 | addgene full sequence | sequence record 180370 | Addgene NGS Result
AAGAGCGCCCAATACGCAAACCGCCTCTCCCCGCGCGTTGGCCGATTCATTAATGCAGCTGGCACGACAG
GTTTCCCGACTGGAAAGCGGGCAGTGAGCGCAACGCAATTAATGTGAGTTAGCTCACTCATTAGGCACCC
CAGGCTTTACACTTTATGCTTCCGGCTCGTATGTTGTGTGGAATTGTGAGCGGATAACAATTTCACACAG
GAAACAGCTATGACCATGATTACGCCAAGCTCGGAATTAACCCTCACTAAAGGGAACAAAAGCTGGGCCG
GCCATTTAAATGTTTAAACGGCCACGCTGGCCATATTTCTACCAATCTCTCAACACTGAGTAATGGTAGT
TATAAGAAAGAGACCGAGTTAGGGACAGTTAGAGGCGGTGGAGATATTCCTTATGGCATGTCTGGCGATG
ATAAAACTTTTCAAACGGCAGCCCCGATCTAAAAGAGCTGACAGGGAAATGGTCAGAAAAAGAAACGTGC
ACCCGCCCGTCTGGACGCGCCGCTCACCCGCACGGCAGAGACCAATCAGTAAAAATCAACGGTTAACGAC
ATTACTATATATATAATATAGGAAGCATTTAATAGAACAGCATCGTAATATATGTGTACTTTGCAGTTAT
GACGCCAGATGGCAGTAGTGGAAGATATTCTTTATTGAAAAATAGCTTGTCACCTTACGTACAATCTTGA
TCCGGAGCCCGTCGCTTTGAGAGAAATCAGAAGATTCCAAAAGTCTACTGAACTTTTGATCAGAAAGTTG
CCTTTCCAAAGACTAGTCAGAGAAATCGCCCAAGATTTCAAGACCGATCTAAGATTCCAATCCTCTGCCA
TCGGTGCTCTACAGGAATCCGTTGAAGCTTACTTGGTCTCTTTGTTCGAAGACACCAACTTGGCCGCTAT
CCACGCTAAGCGTGTTACCATCCAAAAGAAGGATATCAAGTTGGCTAGAAGATTGAGAGGTGAAAGATCC
TAAGCACACAGGGATTGTTGTACAATTACTTTTTATGATTTTAGATACACACAAATCTTTTCTACGATTA
CCTTTCATTTATTTTCGTTTCATGTTTTATTAATCATTCTTTTTGTATATTTCACATCGGGTGGGGTTTT
TATATTAAATTTTAATAACATAATCTTTTAAAGTTTCTACTTTCTATCCTGTATATTATTTCCATATCTA
TATCTATATTTTCAAGCTTGTTCACATCCTTATCGGAATTGTTCCAGCGTTTTTGTACAGAAAATGATGT
TATGGTAACGAGCTATATCAGACCTACTAGTCTTATAGAGCTGTACAGAGTCTTGGAAACATAACCAACA
CACCAACAAGATGTCATTTGATTCGTTACTCGACAAGAATGATAAGCTGGTAAAAGTTTGCGGGATTCAA
ACCGTCGAGGCTGCCGAAACTGCGCTTCAAGCAGGCGCTGATTTGATAGGGATCATATGTGTCCCCAACA
GGAAGCGGACTATCGAGAGCGCTGTGGCTCGTGAAATATCCAAATTGATTCACAAATCAGGTACTACAAA
GCTGGTGGGGGTGTTCAGGAATCAATCTGTTGAGGACGTACATCGGCTTTCTGAGGAATATGACCTTGAC
ATAATCCAATTACATGGTGATGAATCATGGCCAGAGTACTATAACGTCATTAAGAAACCAATAATCAAAA
GAGTCATATTCCCTAGAGATGTCGATGTTGTAACACAAGTGTGTCAAAGAAAACCCTTGGTATGTCTACC
ATTGTTCGACTCCGAGGCAGGCGGTACAGGTGAAAAGCTGGACTGGTCCAGTATTTCCTCCTGGGCAAGC
GAACAGAATAACGTATTTTATATACTAGCGGGTGGACTAACTGCAGAAAACGTCATGGAGGCGGTGGGGT
TGCCTGGTGTAATTGGTGTTGACGTCTCAGGTGGTGTAGAGACTGACGGCGTCAAAGACAATGACAAGAT
AATTAAATATGTACAAAATGCAAAGAAACAATGAATTACGAAGAGAAGTCTCAATGAGGTTTTACAAACA
ATCCTATAATACATATATGCCACTTAGATATACTTTGAATACTGAATATACTGACTCATTATATTCTTTA
ATTGTAGTTTCTCAAAAATATTCATACAGGTTAGCTATGAATTCATGCTATAATTTCCATTTTGTTCATG
TAAGATACACATAGGGATAAAATGTGATAACTAATCAGCGGTACCGGGCCCTTGGATGGACGCAAAGAAG
TTTAATAATCATATTACATGGCATTACCACCATATACATATCCATATCTAATCTTACTTATATGTTGTGG
AAATGTAAAGAGCCCCATTATCTTAGCCTAAAAAAACCTTCTCTTTGGAACTTTCAGTAATACGCTTAAC
TGCTCATTGCTATATTGAAGTACGGACTAGAAGCCGCCGAGCGGGCGACAGCCCTCCGACGGAAGACTCT
CCTCCGTGCGTCCTCGTCTTCACCGGTCGCGTTCCTGAAACGCAGATGTGCCTCACGCCACACTGCTCCG
AACAATAAAGATTCTACAATACTAGCTTTTATAGTTATGAAGAGGAAAAATTGGCAGTAACCTGGCCCCA
CAAACCTTCAAATTAACGAATCAAATTAACAACCATAGGATGATAATGCGATTAGTTTTTTAGCCTTATT
TCTGGGGTAATTAATCAGCGAAGCGATGATTTTTGATCTATTAACAGATATATAAATGGAAAAGCTGCAT
AACCACTTTAACTAATACTTTCAACATTTTCAGTTTGTATTACTTCTTATTCAAATGTCATAAAAGTATC
AACAAAAAATTGTTAATATACCTCTATACTTTAACGTCAAGGAGAACTCGAGAATAAAATGTCTAAAGGT
GAAGAATTATTCACTGGTGTTGTCCCAATTTTGGTTGAATTAGATGGTGATGTTAATGGTCACAAATTTT
CTGTCTCCGGTGAAGGTGAAGGTGATGCTACTTACGGTAAATTGACCTTAAAATTGATTTGTACTACTGG
TAAATTGCCAGTTCCATGGCCAACCTTAGTCACTACTTTAGGTTATGGTTTGCAATGTTTTGCTAGATAC
CCAGATCATATGAAACAACATGACTTTTTCAAGTCTGCCATGCCAGAAGGTTATGTTCAAGAAAGAACTA
TTTTTTTCAAAGATGACGGTAACTACAAGACCAGAGCTGAAGTCAAGTTTGAAGGTGATACCTTAGTTAA
TAGAATCGAATTAAAAGGTATTGATTTTAAAGAAGATGGTAACATTTTAGGTCACAAATTGGAATACAAC
TATAACTCTCACAATGTTTACATCACTGCTGACAAACAAAAGAATGGTATCAAAGCTAACTTCAAAATTA
GACACAACATTGAAGATGGTGGTGTTCAATTAGCTGACCATTATCAACAAAATACTCCAATTGGTGATGG
TCCAGTCTTGTTACCAGACAACCATTACTTATCCTATCAATCTGCCTTATCCAAAGATCCAAACGAAAAG
AGAGACCACATGGTCTTGTTAGAATTTGTTACTGCTGCTGGTATTACCCATGGTATGGATGAATTGTACA
AATAAGGATCCACTAGTTCTAGACACCTGCAACATGCGTGAGTAAATAAGCGGCCGCCACCGCGGTGGAG
CTCTAAGCAAATAGCTAAATTATATACGAATTAATATTATGATTAAGTGTTTACGTGAGTGCGATATTTT
TATTACTATCTTATACAGTTGTATATACTCTATAAAATGAGTTGTCTATTAATTAACGCGATGAATGCTT
TCTGGGTTTACCTCTCCAACAACTCTAGTTTACTTCTCAATACATTCAATTGTATTTGATTTGTCAATAC
TTCATCATTAATCAATTCTATAGTTTTGTTTTTCTCGTTTATTTCCAAATTTAATGCATCAATTTTATTA
TTCAATTTGTCGTTGATTTTGGTTAATGATTTTATGGTTTGATCTCTGGCATTGATTGTTTGTGTTAGTT
TTTCATTATTGATAATTAAATTATTTAAGTTAGTTATCAACTCGGTGTTTTCAAGTTTCAAGTTTTCAAT
TTCTTTAGAGTTTATTAGATTTGTCAAAGTTTCTGAATTGCTTGATTGGTCCTGTAGAAGAGTATTTGTT
GTTGTGGATAATTGATTCAATTTTTGAGACAATTGCTGGAAGGCGTTGAAATATCTAGCATCAATCTCAT
GGTTTTTTTCCCGAGAGTCTCGTAGATTCAATTGTTTTAATATATCTTGGGACCACTCTTGATTTGAACT
CATGGAAATTAAACTGGGTGTTGTGTTGTGGTGTAATGATTGTACCCCCTTTGCTTATAATTGTGTGGTT
CCGATGCTGACTTACTGGGTATTATATGTGTGCCCAATAGAAAGAGAACAATTGACCCGGTTATTGCAAG
GAAAATTTCAAGTCTTGTAAAAGCATATAAAAATAGTTCAGGCACTCCGAAATACTTGGTTGGCGTGTTT
CGTAATCAACCTAAGGAGGATGTTTTGGCTCTGGTCAATGATTACGGCATTGATATCGTCCAACTGCATG
GAGATGAGTCGTGGCGAGAATACCAAGAGTTCCTCGGTTTGCCAGTTATTAAAAGACTCGTATTTCCAAA
AGACTGCAACATACTACTCAGTGCAGCTTCACAGAAACCTCATTCGTTTATTCCCTTGTTTGATTCAGAA
GGCCGGCCATTTAAATGTTTAAACGGCCACGCTGGCCCCCTATAGTGAGTCGTATTACAATTCACTGGCC
GTCGTTTTACAACGTCGTGACTGGGAAAACCCTGGCGTTACCCAACTTAATCGCCTTGCAGCACATCCCC
CTTTCGCCAGCTGGCGTAATAGCGAAGAGGCCCGCACCGATCGCCCTTCCCAACAGTTGCGCAGCCTGAA
TGGCGAATGG
[124 nt withheld, positions 4911-5034]
C
[91 nt withheld, positions 5036-5126]
A
[49 nt withheld, positions 5128-5176]
CCTTTGACGTTGGAGTCCACGTTCTTT
[37 nt withheld, positions 5204-5240]
ACCCTATCTCGGTCTATTCTTTTGATTTATAAGGGATTTTGCCGATTTCGGCCTATTGGTTAAAAAATGA
GCTGATTTAACAAAAATTTAACGCGAATTTTAACAAAATATTAACGCTTACAATTTCCTGATGCGGTATT
TTCTCCTTACGCATCTGTGCGGTATTTCACACCGCATAGGGTAATAACTGATATAATTAAATTGAAGCTC
TAATTTGTGAGTTTAGTATTAGGATCTCTACCCTTGGCGAAAAGTCCTCTGCCAACAATGATGATATCTG
ATCCACCACTTACAACTTCGTCGACGGTTCTGTACTGCTGACCCAATATGCGTATATATACCAATCTAAG
TCTGTGCTCCTTCCTTCGTTCTTCCTTCTGTTCGGAGATTACCGAATCAAAAAAATTTCAAGGAAACCGA
AATCAAAAAAAAGAATAAAAAAAAAATGATGAATTGAAAAGGTGGTATGGTGCACTCTCAGTACAATCTG
CTCTGATGCCGCATAGTTAAGCCAGCCCCGACACCCGCCAACACCCGCTGACGCGCCCTGACGGGCTTGT
CTGCTCCCGGCATCCGCTTACAGACAAGCTGTGACCGTCTCCGGGAGCTGCATGTGTCAGAGGTTTTCAC
CGTCATCACCGAAACGCGCGAGACGAAAGGGCCTCGTGATACGCCTATTTTTATAGGTTAATGTCATGAT
AATAATGGTTTCTTAGACGTCGGCGCGCCGAGGACGTCAGGTGGCACTTTTCGGGGAAATGTGCGCGGAA
CCCCTATTTGTTTATTTTTCTAAATACATTCAAATATGTATCCGCTCATGAGACAATAACCCTGATAAAT
GCTTCAATAATATTGAAAAAGGAAGAGTATGAGTATTCAACATTTCCGTGTCGCCCTTATTCCCTTTTTT
GCGGCATTTTGCCTTCCTGTTTTTGCTCACCCAGAAACGCTGGTGAAAGTAAAAGATGCTGAAGATCAGT
TGGGTGCACGAGTGGGTTACATCGAACTGGATCTCAACAGCGGTAAGATCCTTGAGAGTTTTCGCCCCGA
AGAACGTTTTCCAATGATGAGCACTTTTAAAGTTCTGCTATGTGGCGCGGTATTATCCCGTATTGACGCC
GGGCAAGAGCAACTCGGTCGCCGCATACACTATTCTCAGAATGACTTGGTTGAGTACTCACCAGTCACAG
AAAAGCATCTTACGGATGGCATGACAGTAAGAGAATTATGCAGTGCTGCCATAACCATGAGTGATAACAC
TGCGGCCAACTTACTTCTGACAACGATCGGAGGACCGAAGGAGCTAACCGCTTTTTTGCACAACATGGGG
GATCATGTAACTCGCCTTGATCGTTGGGAACCGGAGCTGAATGAAGCCATACCAAACGACGAGCGTGACA
CCACGATGCCTGTAGCAATGGCAACAACGTTGCGCAAACTATTAACTGGCGAACTACTTACTCTAGCTTC
CCGGCAACAATTAATAGACTGGATGGAGGCGGATAAAGTTGCAGGACCACTTCTGCGCTCGGCCCTTCCG
GCTGGCTGGTTTATTGCTGATAAATCTGGAGCCGGTGAGCGTGGGTCTCGCGGTATCATTGCAGCACTGG
GGCCAGATGGTAAGCCCTCCCGTATCGTAGTTATCTACACGACGGGGAGTCAGGCAACTATGGATGAACG
AAATAGACAGATCGCTGAGATAGGTGCCTCACTGATTAAGCATTGGTAACTGTCAGACCAAGTTTACTCA
TATATACTTTAGATTGATTTAAAACTTCATTTTTAATTTAAAAGGATCTAGGTGAAGATCCTTTTTGATA
ATCTCATGACCAAAATCCCTTAACGTGAGTTTTCGTTCCACTGAGCGTCAGACCCCGTAGAAAAGATCAA
AGGATCTTCTTGAGATCCTTTTTTTCTGCGCGTAATCTGCTGCTTGCAAACAAAAAAACCACCGCTACCA
GCGGTGGTTTGTTTGCCGGATCAAGAGCTACCAACTCTTTTTCCGAAGGTAACTGGCTTCAGCAGAGCGC
AGATACCAAATACTGTTCTTCTAGTGTAGCCGTAGTTAGGCCACCACTTCAAGAACTCTGTAGCACCGCC
TACATACCTCGCTCTGCTAATCCTGTTACCAGTGGCTGCTGCCAGTGGCGATAAGTCGTGTCTTACCGGG
TTGGACTCAAGACGATAGTTACCGGATAAGGCGCAGCGGTCGGGCTGAACGGGGGGTTCGTGCACACAGC
CCAGCTTGGAGCGAACGACCTACACCGAACTGAGATACCTACAGCGTGAGCTATGAGAAAGCGCCACGCT
TCCCGAAGGGAGAAAGGCGGACAGGTATCCGGTAAGCGGCAGGGTCGGAACAGGAGAGCGCACGAGGGAG
CTTCCAGGGGGAAACGCCTGGTATCTTTATAGTCCTGTCGGGTTTCGCCACCTCTGACTTGAGCGTCGAT
TTTTGTGATGCTCGTCAGGGGGGCGGAGCCTATGGAAAAACGCCAGCAACGCGGCCTTTTTACGGTTCCT
GGCCTTTTGCTGGCCTTTTGCTCACATGTTCTTTCCTGCGTTATCCCCTGATTCTGTGGATAACCGTATT
ACCGCCTTTGAGTGAGCTGATACCGCTCGCCGCAGCCGAACGACCGAGCGCAGCGAGTCAGTGAGCGAGG
AAGCGG
